Addgene plasmid #113674: pcDNA-ncpGCaMP6s
Purpose: A topological variant of GCaMP6s
Depositing lab: Robert Campbell. Depositing organization: University of Alberta. Publication: A bioluminescent Ca2+ indicator based on a topological variant of GCaMP6s. Qian Y, Rancic V, Wu J, Ballanyi K, Campbell RE. Chembiochem. 2018 Jun 22. doi: 10.1002/cbic.201800255. PubMed 29934970.
Backbone
  Vector backbone: pcDNA3.1
  Backbone size w/o insert (bp): 3500
  Total vector size (bp): 4500
  Vector type: Mammalian Expression
Growth in bacteria
  Bacterial resistance: Ampicillin, 100 μg/mL
  Growth temperature: 37°C
  Growth strain: DH5alpha
  Copy number: High Copy
Gene/Insert
  Gene/Insert name: ncpGCaMP6s
  Species: Synthetic
  Insert size (bp): 1245
  Promoter: CMV
  Cloning method: Restriction Enzyme; 5′ cloning site BamH1 (not destroyed); 3′ cloning site EcoR1 (not destroyed)
  Sequencing primers: 5′ CMV-F; 3′ BGH-rev
Terms and licenses: Academic/Nonprofit Terms; Industry Terms: Not Available to Industry
How to cite: pcDNA-ncpGCaMP6s was a gift from Robert Campbell (Addgene plasmid # 113674 ; http://n2t.net/addgene:113674 ; RRID:Addgene_113674)
