[The description below was written by a language model from this plasmid's Addgene catalogue record and pLannotate feature annotations shown in this document.]
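Description:
pcDNA-ncpGCaMP6s is a mammalian expression plasmid built on the pcDNA3.1 backbone that encodes ncpGCaMP6s, a synthetic topological variant of the genetically encoded fluorescent calcium indicator GCaMP6s. The roughly 1.2 kb insert was cloned between BamHI and EcoRI sites, both retained, and sits downstream of the human cytomegalovirus immediate early enhancer and promoter, with a bovine growth hormone polyadenylation signal terminating the transcript. T7 and SP6 phage promoters flank the cloning region.

The automated annotation splits the open reading frame into a large GCaMP6s-matching segment, followed by the calmodulin-binding peptide from smooth muscle myosin light chain kinase and then a C-terminal fluorescent protein fragment (labelled as a Venus fragment by similarity). This order differs from that of conventional GCaMP6s and is consistent with the sensor's domains having been rearranged, although the record does not describe the design in detail. The associated publication title indicates that this variant served as the basis for a bioluminescent calcium indicator.

In bacteria the plasmid is maintained through a high-copy ColE1/pUC-type origin and selected with ampicillin via the β-lactamase gene; a partial f1 origin is also present. An SV40 early promoter drives a neomycin/kanamycin phosphotransferase gene with an SV40 poly(A) signal, which would allow G418 selection of stably transfected mammalian cells. The sequenced record is 6,664 nt, considerably larger than the approximately 4.5 kb total listed in the catalogue fields, so the stated sizes appear to be approximate. Short annotated fragments such as a truncated HIV-1 LTR, a ble fragment and duplicated bGH/SV40 pieces are probably backbone remnants or similarity matches rather than functional elements. The construct is suited to transient or stable expression of the sensor for calcium imaging in mammalian cells.
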