Features (pLannotate 1.2.2; 24 found; start..end, strand, type, name):
      1..380     +  enhancer       CMV enhancer: human cytomegalovirus immediate early enhancer
    381..584     +  promoter       CMV promoter: human cytomegalovirus (CMV) immediate early promoter
    580..613     +  LTR            5' LTR (truncated) (fragment): truncated 5' long terminal repeat (LTR) from HIV-1
    629..647     +  promoter       T7 promoter: promoter for bacteriophage T7 RNA polymerase
    684..1566    +  CDS            GCaMP6s (fragment): improved fluorescent protein-based calcium sensor (Chen et al., 2013)
   1594..1650    +  CDS            calmodulin-binding peptide: calmodulin-binding peptide from avian smooth muscle myosin light chain kinase
   1675..1926    +  CDS            VC155: C-terminal fragment of mVenus for use in bimolecular fluorescence complementation (BiFC) (Kodama and Hu, 2010)
   1990..2008    -  promoter       SP6 promoter: promoter for bacteriophage SP6 RNA polymerase
   2034..2258    +  polyA_signal   bGH poly(A) signal: bovine growth hormone polyadenylation signal
   2262..2283    +  promoter       SV40 promoter (fragment): SV40 enhancer and early promoter
   2443..2726    +  rep_origin     f1 ori (fragment) (sequence partly withheld): f1 bacteriophage origin of replication; arrow indicates direction of (+) strand synthesis
   2740..3069    +  promoter       SV40 promoter: SV40 enhancer and early promoter
   3136..3927    +  CDS            neo: KKA2_KLEPN - Also known as kan, nptII. Experimental evidence at protein level: Swiss-Prot protein existence level 1. Resistance to kanamycin, neomycin, paromomycin, ribostamycin, butirosin and gentamicin B. From Klebsiella pneumoniae.
   3951..4109    +  CDS            ble (fragment): BLE_KLEPN - Experimental evidence at protein level: Swiss-Prot protein existence level 1. Binding protein with a strong affinity to the bleomycin family of antibiotics. Binds to CL990; an antimitotic-antibiotic compound. From Klebsiella pneumoniae.
   4104..4225    +  polyA_signal   SV40 poly(A) signal: SV40 polyadenylation signal
   4298..4314    -  protein_bind   lac operator: The lac repressor binds to the lac operator to inhibit transcription in E. coli. This inhibition can be relieved by adding lactose or isopropyl-β-D-thiogalactopyranoside (IPTG). lac repressor encoded by lacI
   4322..4352    -  promoter       lac promoter: promoter for the E. coli lac operon
   4367..4388    -  protein_bind   CAP binding site: CAP binding activates transcription in the presence of cAMP. E. coli catabolite activator protein
   4420..4474    +  polyA_signal   bGH poly(A) signal (fragment): bovine growth hormone polyadenylation signal
   4478..4499    +  promoter       SV40 promoter (fragment): SV40 enhancer and early promoter
   4675..5263    -  rep_origin     ori: high-copy-number ColE1/pMB1/pBR322/pUC origin of replication
   5434..6294    -  CDS            AmpR: β-lactamase; bla; confers resistance to ampicillin, carbenicillin, and related antibiotics
   6295..6399    -  promoter       AmpR promoter: bla
   6458..6510    -  misc_feature   bom (fragment): basis of mobility region from pBR322
>Addgene plasmid #113674 | pcDNA-ncpGCaMP6s | addgene full sequence | sequence record 218120 | Addgene NGS Result
GACATTGATTATTGACTAGTTATTAATAGTAATCAATTACGGGGTCATTAGTTCATAGCCCATATATGGA
GTTCCGCGTTACATAACTTACGGTAAATGGCCCGCCTGGCTGACCGCCCAACGACCCCCGCCCATTGACG
TCAATAATGACGTATGTTCCCATAGTAACGCCAATAGGGACTTTCCATTGACGTCAATGGGTGGAGTATT
TACGGTAAACTGCCCACTTGGCAGTACATCAAGTGTATCATATGCCAAGTACGCCCCCTATTGACGTCAA
TGACGGTAAATGGCCCGCCTGGCATTATGCCCAGTACATGACCTTATGGGACTTTCCTACTTGGCAGTAC
ATCTACGTATTAGTCATCGCTATTACCATGGTGATGCGGTTTTGGCAGTACATCAATGGGCGTGGATAGC
GGTTTGACTCACGGGGATTTCCAAGTCTCCACCCCATTGACGTCAATGGGAGTTTGTTTTGGCACCAAAA
TCAACGGGACTTTCCAAAATGTCGTAACAACTCCGCCCCATTGACGCAAATGGGCGGTAGGCGTGTACGG
TGGGAGGTCTATATAAGCAGAGCTCTCTGGCTAACTAGAGAACCCACTGCTTACTGGCTTATCGAAATTA
ATACGACTCACTATAGGGAGACCCAAGCTTGGTACCGAGCTCGGATCCGCCACCATGGTGAGCAAGGGCG
AGGAGCTGTTCACCGGGGTGGTGCCCATCCTGGTCGAGCTGGACGGCGACGTAAACGGCCACAAGTTCAG
CGTGTCCGGCGAGGGTGAGGGCGATGCCACCTACGGCAAGCTGACCCTGAAGTTCATCTGCACCACCGGC
AAGCTGCCCGTGCCCTGGCCCACCCTCGTGACCACCCTGACCTACGGCGTGCAGTGCTTCAGCCGCTACC
CCGACCACATGAAGCAGCACGACTTCTTCAAGTCCGCCATGCCCGAAGGCTACATCCAGGAGCGCACCAT
CTTCTTCAAGGACGACGGCAACTACAAGACCCGCGCCGAGGTGAAGTTCGAGGGCGACACCCTGGTGAAC
CGCATCGAGCTGAAGGGCATCGACTTCAAGGAGGACGGCAACATCCTGGGGCACAAGCTGGAGTACAACC
TGCCGGACCAACTGACTGAAGAGCAGATCGCAGAATTTAAAGAGGCTTTCTCCCTATTTGACAAGGACGG
GGATGGGACAATAACAACCAAGGAGCTGGGGACGGTGATGCGGTCTCTGGGGCAGAACCCCACAGAAGCA
GAGCTGCAGGACATGATCAATGAAGTAGATGCCGACGGTGACGGCACAATCGACTTCCCTGAGTTCCTGA
CAATGATGGCAAGAAAAATGAAATACAGGGACACGGAAGAAGAAATTAGAGAAGCGTTCGGTGTGTTTGA
TAAGGATGGCAATGGCTACATCAGTGCAGCAGAGCTTCGCCACGTGATGACAAACCTTGGAGAGAAGTTA
ACAGATGAAGAGGTTGATGAAATGATCAGGGAAGCAGACATCGATGGGGATGGTCAGGTAAACTACGAAG
AGTTTGTACAAATGATGACAGCGAAGGGTGGCGGAGGTTCTGTCGACTCATCACGTCGTAAGTGGAATAA
GACAGGTCACGCAGTCAGAGCTATAGGTCGGCTGAGCTCACTCGAGAACGTCTATATCAAGGCCGACAAG
CAGAAGAACGGCATCAAGGCGAACTTCCACATCCGCCACAACATCGAGGACGGCGGCGTGCAGCTCGCCT
ACCACTACCAGCAGAACACCCCCATCGGCGACGGCCCCGTGCTGCTGCCCGACAACCACTACCTGAGCGT
GCAGTCCAAACTTTCGAAAGACCCCAACGAGAAGCGCGATCACATGGTCCTGCTGGAGTTCGTGACCGCC
GCCGGGATCACTCTCGGCATGGACGAGCTGTACAAGTAAGAATTCTGCAGATATCCATCACACTGGCGGC
CGCTCGAGCATGCATCTAGAGGGCCCTATTCTATAGTGTCACCTAAATGCTAGAGCTCGCTGATCAGCCT
CGACTGTGCCTTCTAGTTGCCAGCCATCTGTTGTTTGCCCCTCCCCCGTGCCTTCCTTGACCCTGGAAGG
TGCCACTCCCACTGTCCTTTCCTAATAAAATGAGGAAATTGCATCGCATTGTCTGAGTAGGTGTCATTCT
ATTCTGGGGGGTGGGGTGGGGCAGGACAGCAAGGGGGAGGATTGGGAAGACAATAGCAGGCATGCTGGGG
ATGCGGTGGGCTCTATGGCTTCTGAGGCGGAAAGAACCAGCTGGGGCTCTAGTCCGGAACTCGCTGCGCT
CGGTCGTTCGGCTGCGGCGAGCGGTATCAGCTCACTCAAAGGCGGTAATACGGTTATCCACAGAATCAGG
GGATAACGCAGGAAAGAACATGTGAGCAAAAGGCCAGCAAAAGGCCAGGAACCGTAAAAAGG
[71 nt withheld, positions 2443-2513]
A
[49 nt withheld, positions 2515-2563]
CCTTTGACGTTGGAGTCCACGTTCTTT
[37 nt withheld, positions 2591-2627]
ACCCTATCTCGGTCTATTCTTTTGATTTATAAGGGATTTTGCCGATTTCGGCCTATTGGTTAAAAAATGA
GCTGATTTAACAAAAATTTAACGCGAATTAATTCTGTGGAATGTGTGTCAGTTAGGGTGTGGAAAGTCCC
CAGGCTCCCCAGCAGGCAGAAGTATGCAAAGCATGCATCTCAATTAGTCAGCAACCAGGTGTGGAAAGTC
CCCAGGCTCCCCAGCAGGCAGAAGTATGCAAAGCATGCATCTCAATTAGTCAGCAACCATAGTCCCGCCC
CTAACTCCGCCCATCCCGCCCCTAACTCCGCCCAGTTCCGCCCATTCTCCGCCCCATGGCTGACTAATTT
TTTTTATTTATGCAGAGGCCGAGGCCGCCTCTGCCTCTGAGCTATTCCAGAAGTAGTGAGGAGGCTTTTT
TGGAGGCCTAGGCTTTTGCAAAAAGCTCCCGGGAGCTTGTATATCCATTTTCGGATCTGATCAAGAGACA
GGATGAGGATCGTTTCGCATGATTGAACAAGATGGATTGCACGCAGGTTCTCCGGCCGCTTGGGTGGAGA
GGCTATTCGGCTATGACTGGGCACAACAGACAATCGGCTGCTCTGATGCCGCCGTGTTCCGGCTGTCAGC
GCAGGGGCGCCCGGTTCTTTTTGTCAAGACCGACCTGTCCGGTGCCCTGAATGAACTGCAGGACGAGGCA
GCGCGGCTATCGTGGCTGGCCACGACGGGCGTTCCTTGCGCAGCTGTGCTCGACGTTGTCACTGAAGCGG
GAAGGGACTGGCTGCTATTGGGCGAAGTGCCGGGGCAGGATCTCCTGTCATCTCACCTTGCTCCTGCCGA
GAAAGTATCCATCATGGCTGATGCAATGCGGCGGCTGCATACGCTTGATCCGGCTACCTGCCCATTCGAC
CACCAAGCGAAACATCGCATCGAGCGAGCACGTACTCGGATGGAAGCCGGTCTTGTCGATCAGGATGATC
TGGACGAAGAGCATCAGGGGCTCGCGCCAGCCGAACTGTTCGCCAGGCTCAAGGCGCGCATGCCCGACGG
CGAGGATCTCGTCGTGACCCATGGCGATGCCTGCTTGCCGAATATCATGGTGGAAAATGGCCGCTTTTCT
GGATTCATCGACTGTGGCCGGCTGGGTGTGGCGGACCGCTATCAGGACATAGCGTTGGCTACCCGTGATA
TTGCTGAAGAGCTTGGCGGCGAATGGGCTGACCGCTTCCTCGTGCTTTACGGTATCGCCGCTCCCGATTC
GCAGCGCATCGCCTTCTATCGCCTTCTTGACGAGTTCTTCTGAGCGGGACTCTGGGGTTCGAAATGACCG
ACCAAGCGACGCCCAACCTGCCATCACGAGATTTCGATTCCACCGCCGCCTTCTATGAAAGGTTGGGCTT
CGGAATCGTTTTCCGGGACGCCGGCTGGATGATCCTCCAGCGCGGGGATCTCATGCTGGAGTTCTTCGCC
CACCCCAACTTGTTTATTGCAGCTTATAATGGTTACAAATAAAGCAATAGCATCACAAATTTCACAAATA
AAGCATTTTTTTCACTGCATTCTAGTTGTGGTTTGTCCAAACTCATCAATGTATCTTATCATGTCTGTAT
ACCGTCGACCTCTAGCTAGAGCTTGGCGTAATCATGGTCATAGCTGTTTCCTGTGTGAAATTGTTATCCG
CTCACAATTCCACACAACATACGAGCCGGAAGCATAAAGTGTAAAGCCTGGGGTGCCTAATGAGTGAGCT
AACTCACATTAATTGCGTTGCGCTCACTGCCCGCTTTCCAGTGGGGAGGATTGGGAAGACAATAGCAGGC
ATGCTGGGGATGCGGTGGGCTCTATGGCTTCTGAGGCGGAAAGAACCAGCTGGGGCTCTAGTCCGGAACT
CGCTGCGCTCGGTCGTTCGGCTGCGGCGAGCGGTATCAGCTCACTCAAAGGCGGTAATACGGTTATCCAC
AGAATCAGGGGATAACGCAGGAAAGAACATGTGAGCAAAAGGCCAGCAAAAGGCCAGGAACCGTAAAAAG
GCCGCGTTGCTGGCGTTTTTCCATAGGCTCCGCCCCCCTGACGAGCATCACAAAAATCGACGCTCAAGTC
AGAGGTGGCGAAACCCGACAGGACTATAAAGATACCAGGCGTTTCCCCCTGGAAGCTCCCTCGTGCGCTC
TCCTGTTCCGACCCTGCCGCTTACCGGATACCTGTCCGCCTTTCTCCCTTCGGGAAGCGTGGCGCTTTCT
CATAGCTCACGCTGTAGGTATCTCAGTTCGGTGTAGGTCGTTCGCTCCAAGCTGGGCTGTGTGCACGAAC
CCCCCGTTCAGCCCGACCGCTGCGCCTTATCCGGTAACTATCGTCTTGAGTCCAACCCGGTAAGACACGA
CTTATCGCCACTGGCAGCAGCCACTGGTAACAGGATTAGCAGAGCGAGGTATGTAGGCGGTGCTACAGAG
TTCTTGAAGTGGTGGCCTAACTACGGCTACACTAGAAGAACAGTATTTGGTATCTGCGCTCTGCTGAAGC
CAGTTACCTTCGGAAAAAGAGTTGGTAGCTCTTGATCCGGCAAACAAACCACCGCTGGTAGCGGTGGTTT
TTTTGTTTGCAAGCAGCAGATTACGCGCAGAAAAAAAGGATCTCAAGAAGATCCTTTGATCTTTTCTACG
GGGTCTGACGCTCAGTGGAACGAAAACTCACGTTAAGGGATTTTGGTCATGAGATTATCAAAAAGGATCT
TCACCTAGATCCTTTTAAATTAAAAATGAAGTTTTAAATCAATCTAAAGTATATATGAGTAAACTTGGTC
TGACAGTTACCAATGCTTAATCAGTGAGGCACCTATCTCAGCGATCTGTCTATTTCGTTCATCCATAGTT
GCCTGACTCCCCGTCGTGTAGATAACTACGATACGGGAGGGCTTACCATCTGGCCCCAGTGCTGCAATGA
TACCGCGAGACCCACGCTCACCGGCTCCAGATTTATCAGCAATAAACCAGCCAGCCGGAAGGGCCGAGCG
CAGAAGTGGTCCTGCAACTTTATCCGCCTCCATCCAGTCTATTAATTGTTGCCGGGAAGCTAGAGTAAGT
AGTTCGCCAGTTAATAGTTTGCGCAACGTTGTTGCCATTGCTACAGGCATCGTGGTGTCACGCTCGTCGT
TTGGTATGGCTTCATTCAGCTCCGGTTCCCAACGATCAAGGCGAGTTACATGATCCCCCATGTTGTGCAA
AAAAGCGGTTAGCTCCTTCGGTCCTCCGATCGTTGTCAGAAGTAAGTTGGCCGCAGTGTTATCACTCATG
GTTATGGCAGCACTGCATAATTCTCTTACTGTCATGCCATCCGTAAGATGCTTTTCTGTGACTGGTGAGT
ACTCAACCAAGTCATTCTGAGAATAGTGTATGCGGCGACCGAGTTGCTCTTGCCCGGCGTCAATACGGGA
TAATACCGCGCCACATAGCAGAACTTTAAAAGTGCTCATCATTGGAAAACGTTCTTCGGGGCGAAAACTC
TCAAGGATCTTACCGCTGTTGAGATCCAGTTCGATGTAACCCACTCGTGCACCCAACTGATCTTCAGCAT
CTTTTACTTTCACCAGCGTTTCTGGGTGAGCAAAAACAGGAAGGCAAAATGCCGCAAAAAAGGGAATAAG
GGCGACACGGAAATGTTGAATACTCATACTCTTCCTTTTTCAATATTATTGAAGCATTTATCAGGGTTAT
TGTCTCATGAGCGGATACATATTTGAATGTATTTAGAAAAATAAACAAATAGGGGTTCCGCGCACATTTC
CCCGAAAAGTGCCACCTGACGTCGACGGATCGGGAGATCTCCCGATCCCCTATGGTGCACTCTCAGTACA
ATCTGCTCTGATGCCGCATAGTTAAGCCAGTATCTGCTCCCTGCTTGTGTGTTGGAGGTCGCTGAGTAGT
GCGCGAGCAAAATTTAAGCTACAACAAGGCAAGGCTTGACCGACAATTGCATGAAGAATCTGCTTAGGGT
TAGGCGTTTTGCGCTGCTTCGCGATGTACGGGCCAGATATACGCGTT
