>Addgene plasmid #113674 | pcDNA-ncpGCaMP6s | depositor partial sequence | sequence record 214606 | sequence of ncpGCaMP6s
ATGGTGAGCAAGGGCGAGGAGCTGTTCACCGGGGTGGTGCCCATCCTGGTCGAGCTGGACGGCGACGTAA
ACGGCCACAAGTTCAGCGTGTCCGGCGAGGGTGAGGGCGATGCCACCTACGGCAAGCTGACCCTGAAGTT
CATCTGCACCACCGGCAAGCTGCCCGTGCCCTGGCCCACCCTCGTGACCACCCTGACCTACGGCGTGCAG
TGCTTCAGCCGCTACCCCGACCACATGAAGCAGCACGACTTCTTCAAGTCCGCCATGCCCGAAGGCTACA
TCCAGGAGCGCACCATCTTCTTCAAGGACGACGGCAACTACAAGACCCGCGCCGAGGTGAAGTTCGAGGG
CGACACCCTGGTGAACCGCATCGAGCTGAAGGGCATCGACTTCAAGGAGGACGGCAACATCCTGGGGCAC
AAGCTGGAGTACAACCTGCCGGACCAACTGACTGAAGAGCAGATCGCAGAATTTAAAGAGGCTTTCTCCC
TATTTGACAAGGACGGGGATGGGACAATAACAACCAAGGAGCTGGGGACGGTGATGCGGTCTCTGGGGCA
GAACCCCACAGAAGCAGAGCTGCAGGACATGATCAATGAAGTAGATGCCGACGGTGACGGCACAATCGAC
TTCCCTGAGTTCCTGACAATGATGGCAAGAAAAATGAAATACAGGGACACGGAAGAAGAAATTAGAGAAG
CGTTCGGTGTGTTTGATAAGGATGGCAATGGCTACATCAGTGCAGCAGAGCTTCGCCACGTGATGACAAA
CCTTGGAGAGAAGTTAACAGATGAAGAGGTTGATGAAATGATCAGGGAAGCAGACATCGATGGGGATGGT
CAGGTAAACTACGAAGAGTTTGTACAAATGATGACAGCGAAGGGTGGCGGAGGTTCTGTCGACTCATCAC
GTCGTAAGTGGAATAAGACAGGTCACGCAGTCAGAGCTATAGGTCGGCTGAGCTCACTCGAGAACGTCTA
TATCAAGGCCGACAAGCAGAAGAACGGCATCAAGGCGAACTTCCACATCCGCCACAACATCGAGGACGGC
GGCGTGCAGCTCGCCTACCACTACCAGCAGAACACCCCCATCGGCGACGGCCCCGTGCTGCTGCCCGACA
ACCACTACCTGAGCGTGCAGTCCAAACTTTCGAAAGACCCCAACGAGAAGCGCGATCACATGGTCCTGCT
GGAGTTCGTGACCGCCGCCGGGATCACTCTCGGCATGGACGAGCTGTACAAGTAA
